Addgene plasmid #183536: pAAV-CaMKIIa-DIO ChRmine-oScarlet-KV 2.1-WPRE
Purpose: Optogenetics
Depositing lab: Karl Deisseroth. Depositing organization: Stanford University. Publication: All-optical physiology resolves a synaptic basis for behavioral timescale plasticity. Fan LZ, Kim DK, Jennings JH, Tian H, Wang PY, Ramakrishnan C, Randles S, Sun Y, Thadhani E, Kim YS, Quirin S, Giocomo L, Cohen AE, Deisseroth K. Cell. 2023 Feb 2;186(3):543-559.e19. doi: 10.1016/j.cell.2022.12.035. Epub 2023 Jan 19. PubMed 36669484.
Backbone
  Vector backbone: pAAV-CaMKIIa
  Backbone manufacturer: Stratagene
  Backbone size w/o insert (bp): 5384
  Vector type: AAV
Growth in bacteria
  Bacterial resistance: Ampicillin, 100 μg/mL
  Growth temperature: 37°C
  Growth strain: NEB Stable
  Copy number: High Copy
Gene/Insert
  Gene/Insert name: ChRmine-oScarlet-Kv2.1
  Species: Synthetic; derived from Tiarina fusus
  Insert size (bp): 2166
  Mutation: None
  Promoter: CaMKIIa
  Cloning method: Restriction Enzyme; 5′ cloning site BamHI (not destroyed); 3′ cloning site EcoRI (not destroyed)
  Sequencing primers: 5′ CTGGATGCTGACGAAGGCTCG; 3′ GAATACCAGTCAATCTTTCAC
Terms and licenses: Academic/Nonprofit Terms; Industry Terms: Not Available to Industry
How to cite: pAAV-CaMKIIa-DIO ChRmine-oScarlet-KV 2.1-WPRE was a gift from Karl Deisseroth (Addgene plasmid # 183536 ; http://n2t.net/addgene:183536 ; RRID:Addgene_183536)
