[The description below was written by a language model from this plasmid's Addgene catalogue record and pLannotate feature annotations shown in this document.]
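Description:
pAAV-CaMKIIa-DIO ChRmine-oScarlet-KV 2.1-WPRE is an AAV transfer plasmid for Cre-dependent optogenetic expression in neurons, built on a Stratagene-derived pAAV-CaMKIIa backbone. In bacteria it is maintained at high copy through a ColE1/pUC-type origin and selected with ampicillin via the β-lactamase gene; an f1 phage origin is also present. The expression cassette is flanked by AAV2 inverted terminal repeats, which allow the intervening DNA to be packaged into recombinant AAV particles. In the sequenced record the 5′ ITR is annotated only as short fragments, while the 3′ ITR is annotated in full.

The payload is a roughly 2.2 kb synthetic fusion, ChRmine-oScarlet-Kv2.1, driven by the mouse CaMKIIα promoter. ChRmine is an opsin recorded as derived from Tiarina fusus. It is fused to the red fluorescent protein oScarlet (annotated as an mScarlet-type sequence) and to a fragment of the Kv2.1 (Kcnb1) potassium channel, a motif commonly used to restrict opsins to the soma and proximal dendrites. A short KCNJ2 (Kir2.1) fragment lies between the opsin and the fluorophore, consistent with a membrane-trafficking signal. The opsin coding region itself is not annotated in the feature table but would occupy the unlabelled stretch upstream of that fragment.

The whole fusion sits in reverse orientation between paired, oppositely oriented lox2272 and loxP sites (a DIO/FLEx arrangement). Cre recombinase therefore inverts it and locks it into the sense orientation, limiting expression to Cre-positive cells in which the CaMKIIα promoter is active. A WPRE and a human growth hormone polyadenylation signal downstream enhance transcript stability and processing. The associated work used all-optical physiology to study synaptic plasticity.
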