Features (pLannotate 1.2.2; 24 found; start..end, strand, type, name):
     12..39      +  repeat_region  AAV2 ITR (fragment): inverted terminal repeat of adeno-associated virus serotype 2 inverted
     68..95      +  repeat_region  AAV2 ITR (fragment): inverted terminal repeat of adeno-associated virus serotype 2 inverted
    149..1437    +  promoter       CaMKII promoter: promoter for the mouse calcium/calmodulin-dependent kinase II α subunit
   1452..1469    +  misc_feature   MCS (fragment): pUC18/19 multiple cloning site
   1476..1509    +  protein_bind   lox2272: Cre-mediated recombination occurs in the 8-bp core sequence (GGATACTT). lox2272 sites are compatible with each other, but incompatible with loxP or loxN sites (Lee and Saito, 1988). Cre recombinase
   1510..1559    -  intron         β-globin intron (fragment): internally truncated intron from human β-globin
   1560..1593    +  protein_bind   loxP: Cre-mediated recombination occurs in the 8-bp core sequence (GCATACAT). Cre recombinase
   1629..1823    -  CDS            Kcnb1 (fragment): KCNB1_MOUSE - Experimental evidence at protein level: Swiss-Prot protein existence level 1. Voltage-gated potassium channel that mediates transmembrane potassium transport in excitable membranes, primarily in the brain, but also in the pancreas and cardiovascular system. Contributes to the regulation of the action potential (AP) repolarization, duration and frequency of repetitive AP firing in neurons, muscle cells and endocrine cells and plays a role in homeostatic attenuation of electrical excitability throughout the brain (PubMed:14684365, PubMed:19383458, PubMed:24494598). Plays also a rol
   1824..2518    -  CDS            mScarlet (fragment): bright monomeric red fluorescent protein evolved from a synthetic template (Bindels et al., 2016)
   2517..2576    -  CDS            KCNJ2 (fragment): KCNJ2_HUMAN - Also known as IRK1. Experimental evidence at protein level: Swiss-Prot protein existence level 1. Probably participates in establishing action potential waveform and excitability of neuronal and muscle tissues. Inward rectifier potassium channels are characterized by a greater tendency to allow potassium to flow into the cell rather than out of it. Their voltage dependence is regulated by the concentration of extracellular potassium; as external potassium is raised, the voltage range of the channel opening shifts to more positive voltages. The inward rectification is mainly due t
   3523..3556    -  protein_bind   lox2272: Cre-mediated recombination occurs in the 8-bp core sequence (GGATACTT). lox2272 sites are compatible with each other, but incompatible with loxP or loxN sites (Lee and Saito, 1988). Cre recombinase
   3557..3606    -  intron         β-globin intron (fragment): internally truncated intron from human β-globin
   3607..3640    -  protein_bind   loxP: Cre-mediated recombination occurs in the 8-bp core sequence (GCATACAT). Cre recombinase
   3641..3665    +  misc_feature   MCS (fragment): pBluescript multiple cloning site
   3665..4253    +  misc_feature   WPRE: woodchuck hepatitis virus posttranscriptional regulatory element
   4285..4761    +  polyA_signal   hGH poly(A) signal: human growth hormone polyadenylation signal
   4801..4941    +  repeat_region  AAV2 ITR: inverted terminal repeat of adeno-associated virus serotype 2 inverted
   4946..4997    -  misc_feature   bom (fragment): basis of mobility region from pBR322
   5016..5471    +  rep_origin     f1 ori (sequence partly withheld): f1 bacteriophage origin of replication; arrow indicates direction of (+) strand synthesis
   5472..5521    -  misc_feature   bom (fragment): basis of mobility region from pBR322
   5623..5658    -  CDS            rop (fragment): Rop protein, which maintains plasmids at low copy number; rop
   5753..5857    +  promoter       AmpR promoter: bla
   5858..6718    +  CDS            AmpR: β-lactamase; bla; confers resistance to ampicillin, carbenicillin, and related antibiotics
   6889..7477    +  rep_origin     ori: high-copy-number ColE1/pMB1/pBR322/pUC origin of replication
>Addgene plasmid #183536 | pAAV-CaMKIIa-DIO ChRmine-oScarlet-KV 2.1-WPRE | addgene full sequence | sequence record 361690 | Addgene NGS Result
CCTGCAGGCAGCTGCGCGCTCGCTCGCTCACTGAGGCCGCCCGGGCGTCGGGCGACCTTTGGTCGCCCGG
CCTCAGTGAGCGAGCGAGCGCGCAGAGAGGGAGTGGCCAACTCCATCACTAGGGGTTCCTGCGGCCGCAC
GCGTTTAACATTATGGCCTTAGGTCACTTCATCTCCATGGGGTTCTTCTTCTGATTTTCTAGAAAATGAG
ATGGGGGTGCAGAGAGCTTCCTCAGTGACCTGCCCAGGGTCACATCAGAAATGTCAGAGCTAGAACTTGA
ACTCAGATTACTAATCTTAAATTCCATGCCTTGGGGGCATGCAAGTACGATATACAGAAGGAGTGAACTC
ATTAGGGCAGATGACCAATGAGTTTAGGAAAGAAGAGTCCAGGGCAGGGTACATCTACACCACCCGCCCA
GCCCTGGGTGAGTCCAGCCACGTTCACCTCATTATAGTTGCCTCTCTCCAGTCCTACCTTGACGGGAAGC
ACAAGCAGAAACTGGGACAGGAGCCCCAGGAGACCAAATCTTCATGGTCCCTCTGGGAGGATGGGTGGGG
AGAGCTGTGGCAGAGGCCTCAGGAGGGGCCCTGCTGCTCAGTGGTGACAGATAGGGGTGAGAAAGCAGAC
AGAGTCATTCCGTCAGCATTCTGGGTCTGTTTGGTACTTCTTCTCACGCTAAGGTGGCGGTGTGATATGC
ACAATGGCTAAAAAGCAGGGAGAGCTGGAAAGAAACAAGGACAGAGACAGAGGCCAAGTCAACCAGACCA
ATTCCCAGAGGAAGCAAAGAAACCATTACAGAGACTACAAGGGGGAAGGGAAGGAGAGATGAATTAGCTT
CCCCTGTAAACCTTAGAACCCAGCTGTTGCCAGGGCAACGGGGCAATACCTGTCTCTTCAGAGGAGATGA
AGTTGCCAGGGTAACTACATCCTGTCTTTCTCAAGGACCATCCCAGAATGTGGCACCCACTAGCCGTTAC
CATAGCAACTGCCTCTTTGCCCCACTTAATCCCATCCCGTCTGTTAAAAGGGCCCTATAGTTGGAGGTGG
GGGAGGTAGGAAGAGCGATGATCACTTGTGGACTAAGTTTGTTCGCATCCCCTTCTCCAACCCCCTCAGT
ACATCACCCTGGGGGAACAGGGTCCACTTGCTCCTGGGCCCACACAGTCCTGCAGTATTGTGTATATAAG
GCCAGGGCAAAGAGGAGCAGGTTTTAAAGTGAAAGGCAGGCAGGTGTTGGGGAGGCAGTTACCGGGGCAA
CGGGAACAGGGCGTTTCGGAGGTGGTTGCCATGGGGACCTGGATGCTGACGAAGGCTCGCGAGGCTGTGA
GCAGCCACAGTGCCCTGCTCAGAAGCCCCAAGCTCGTCAGTCAAGCCGGTTCTCCGTTTGCACTCAGGAG
CACGGGCAGGCGAGTGGCCCCTAGTTCTGGGGGCAGCTCTAGAGCGGTACCGGATCCTCTAGAGTCGACT
CCGGAATAACTTCGTATAGGATACTTTATACGAAGTTATGCAGAATGGTAGCTGGATTGTAGCTGCTATT
AGCAATATGAAACCTCTTAATAACTTCGTATAGCATACATTATACGAAGTTATGGCGCGCCCTATTACAC
CTCGTTCTCGTAGCAGAAGAATCTGGTGGCTTCAGGGAAGTCCGTGGCACAGCTGATGAAGCTGTCAATG
CTGGACATGCTCCGCATGTCGATGACGCCCTCCGTGCGTGCGGGCAGAGGGGCCACGGGGCTGGGCATGC
TGCTCATCTCCAGCTCCTCTGGAGGCTTGCTCTGCGGGGCCATCTCCTTGGTGTTGAGGATGGGCTGGGA
CTGCTTGTACAGCTCGTCCATGCCGCCGGTGGAGTGGCGGCCCTCGGAGCGTTCGTACTGTTCCACCACG
GTGTAGTCCTCGTTGTGGGAGGTGATGTCCAACTTGCGGTCCACGTTGTAGGCGCCGGGCATCTGCACGG
GCTTCTTGGCCTTGTAGGTGGTCTTGAAGTCCGCCAGGTAGCGCCCGCCGTCCTTCAGGCGCAGGGCCAT
CTTAATGTCGCCCTTCAGCACGCCGTCCTCGGGGTACAACCGCTCGGTGGACGCTTCCCAGCCCATTGTC
TTCTTCTGCATTACGGGGCCGTCAGGAGGGAAGTTGGTGCCGCGGAGCTTCACCTTGTAGATCAGGGTGC
CGTCCTCCAGGGAGGTGTCCTGGGTCACGGTCACGGCGCCGCCGTCCTCGAAGTTCATCACGCGGTCCCA
CTTGAAGCCCTCGGGGAAGGACTGCTTATAGTAGTCGGGGATGTCGGCGGGGTGCTTGGTGAAGGCCCTG
GAGCCGTACATGAACTGAGGGGACAGGATGTCCCAGGAGAAGGGCAGGGGGCCACCCTTGGTCACCTTCA
GCTTGGCGGTCTGGGTGCCCTCGTAGGGGCGGCCCTCGCCCTCGCCCTCGATCTCGAACTCGTGGCCGTT
CATGGAGCCCTCCATGTGCACCTTGAACCGCATGAACTCCTTGATCACTGCCTCGCCCTTGCTCACCACG
TTGATGTCGATCTGGTCCAGGGGGATGTACTCGCCCTCGCTGGTGATCCTGCTCTTGGCGGCCGCAGACA
GTCTCCGCAGGCGCTCGCCATTGCTGCTCAGCCTCATATCCAGCTCCAGCTTCTGGAACTCATCCTCGTC
GTGTCCCAGCTGCTCCAGCAGCCGAAACAGCTCCTCATCATAGGTCTTTCTGAACCGGGCCAGGGCAAAG
CCGTAACAGGACTTGGCCACGATGTCGCACACGCAGTGGGCCACCTCTGTCCAGTTATCGTCGATCCAGC
CGAAGCCTCTAGGGCAGATGGCCCACACCAGGGGAAACAGAATCCACAGCATGGAGAAGGTAAACACGGC
GAACTTCAGCACGTGCAGGCTGTGCTCGGCGCCTGTATCCTGGGCCAGCTGGGCCAGCCGGCTATACTGC
TTGGCCACGATGCTCATCACGATAGAGTAGGCGAAGATAAACCAGAAACAGCCAAAGCCATACCAGGCGT
AGGCGCCATTCCTCAGCCTAGGGTCGCCCTCTGCGTAGAACTCGGCCAGCACGCCAGACATCAGGATGGC
AAAGATGATGGCGCTACAAGACACGCGATAGGGGGCCCTCAGCTGATACAGCAGATCGTACACCAGCATT
GGGCAGGTCAGCATGTAGTCGGCATACCTGTAATTGCCGAAGCCGATGATGAAGGGGCCCACATCGCCGA
AGTTGTGGCCCAGTGTGTCGGCCACGATCTTGCCGAAGTAGCTCAGCATGGCAAAGAAATTCACAAACAG
GGCCAGGTTCTGCTCCTCCTGATAGCCGGCGTAAAAGGAGGTTCTCTTGCTAGGGCCCCGAGATGTCCAG
GACTCATAGCCCAGGTAGAATGTGGTGATTGTCAGCACGATAAAGCAAGACCAGTGGGCGCCGATGGCCA
CGGAGTTCAGCTTGGTATCCAGATACCAGCCGTCCATTGTGCCCACGTAGAACATCTGGTCGGTGCCTGG
TGCGTGTGCCATGGTGGCTAGCATAACTTCGTATAAAGTATCCTATACGAAGTTATTTGCCTTAACCCAG
AAATTATCACTGTTATTCTTTAGAATGGTGCAAAGAATAACTTCGTATAATGTATGCTATACGAAGTTAT
GAATTCGATATCAAGCTTATCGATAATCAACCTCTGGATTACAAAATTTGTGAAAGATTGACTGGTATTC
TTAACTATGTTGCTCCTTTTACGCTATGTGGATACGCTGCTTTAATGCCTTTGTATCATGCTATTGCTTC
CCGTATGGCTTTCATTTTCTCCTCCTTGTATAAATCCTGGTTGCTGTCTCTTTATGAGGAGTTGTGGCCC
GTTGTCAGGCAACGTGGCGTGGTGTGCACTGTGTTTGCTGACGCAACCCCCACTGGTTGGGGCATTGCCA
CCACCTGTCAGCTCCTTTCCGGAACTTTCGCTTTCCCCCTCCCTATTGCCACGGCGGAACTCATCGCCGC
CTGCCTTGCCCGCTGCTGGACAGGGGCTCGGCTGTTGGGCACTGACAATTCCGTGGTGTTGTCGGGGAAA
TCATCGTCCTTTCCTTGGCTGCTCGCCTATGTTGCCACCTGGATTCTGCGCGGGACGTCCTTCTGCTACG
TCCCTTCGGCCCTCAATCCAGCGGACCTTCCTTCCCGCGGCCTGCTGCCGGCTCTGCGGCCTCTTCCGCG
TCTTCGCCTTCGCCCTCAGACGAGTCGGATCTCCCTTTGGGCCGCCTCCCCGCATCGATACCGAGCGCTG
CTCGAGAGATCTACGGGTGGCATCCCTGTGACCCCTCCCCAGTGCCTCTCCTGGCCCTGGAAGTTGCCAC
TCCAGTGCCCACCAGCCTTGTCCTAATAAAATTAAGTTGCATCATTTTGTCTGACTAGGTGTCCTTCTAT
AATATTATGGGGTGGAGGGGGGTGGTATGGAGCAAGGGGCAAGTTGGGAAGACAACCTGTAGGGCCTGCG
GGGTCTATTGGGAACCAAGCTGGAGTGCAGTGGCACAATCTTGGCTCACTGCAATCTCCGCCTCCTGGGT
TCAAGCGATTCTCCTGCCTCAGCCTCCCGAGTTGTTGGGATTCCAGGCATGCATGACCAGGCTCAGCTAA
TTTTTGTTTTTTTGGTAGAGACGGGGTTTCACCATATTGGCCAGGCTGGTCTCCAACTCCTAATCTCAGG
TGATCTACCCACCTTGGCCTCCCAAATTGCTGGGATTACAGGCGTGAACCACTGCTCCCTTCCCTGTCCT
TCTGATTTTGTAGGTAACCACGTGCGGACCGAGCGGCCGCAGGAACCCCTAGTGATGGAGTTGGCCACTC
CCTCTCTGCGCGCTCGCTCGCTCACTGAGGCCGGGCGACCAAAGGTCGCCCGACGCCCGGGCTTTGCCCG
GGCGGCCTCAGTGAGCGAGCGAGCGCGCAGCTGCCTGCAGGGGCGCCTGATGCGGTATTTTCTCCTTACG
CATCTGTGCGGTATTTCACACCGCATA
[95 nt withheld, positions 4998-5092]
T
[46 nt withheld, positions 5094-5139]
C
[141 nt withheld, positions 5141-5281]
CCTTTGACGTTGGAGTCCACGTTCTTT
[37 nt withheld, positions 5309-5345]
ACTCTATCTCGGGCTATTCTTTTGATTTATAAGGGATTTTGCCGATTTCGGTCTATTGGTTAAAAAATGA
GCTGATTTAACAAAAATTTAACGCGAATTTTAACAAAATATTAACGTTTACAATTTTATGGTGCACTCTC
AGTACAATCTGCTCTGATGCCGCATAGTTAAGCCAGCCCCGACACCCGCCAACACCCGCTGACGCGCCCT
GACGGGCTTGTCTGCTCCCGGCATCCGCTTACAGACAAGCTGTGACCGTCTCCGGGAGCTGCATGTGTCA
GAGGTTTTCACCGTCATCACCGAAACGCGCGAGACGAAAGGGCCTCGTGATACGCCTATTTTTATAGGTT
AATGTCATGATAATAATGGTTTCTTAGACGTCAGGTGGCACTTTTCGGGGAAATGTGCGCGGAACCCCTA
TTTGTTTATTTTTCTAAATACATTCAAATATGTATCCGCTCATGAGACAATAACCCTGATAAATGCTTCA
ATAATATTGAAAAAGGAAGAGTATGAGTATTCAACATTTCCGTGTCGCCCTTATTCCCTTTTTTGCGGCA
TTTTGCCTTCCTGTTTTTGCTCACCCAGAAACGCTGGTGAAAGTAAAAGATGCTGAAGATCAGTTGGGTG
CACGAGTGGGTTACATCGAACTGGATCTCAACAGCGGTAAGATCCTTGAGAGTTTTCGCCCCGAAGAACG
TTTTCCAATGATGAGCACTTTTAAAGTTCTGCTATGTGGCGCGGTATTATCCCGTATTGACGCCGGGCAA
GAGCAACTCGGTCGCCGCATACACTATTCTCAGAATGACTTGGTTGAGTACTCACCAGTCACAGAAAAGC
ATCTTACGGATGGCATGACAGTAAGAGAATTATGCAGTGCTGCCATAACCATGAGTGATAACACTGCGGC
CAACTTACTTCTGACAACGATCGGAGGACCGAAGGAGCTAACCGCTTTTTTGCACAACATGGGGGATCAT
GTAACTCGCCTTGATCGTTGGGAACCGGAGCTGAATGAAGCCATACCAAACGACGAGCGTGACACCACGA
TGCCTGTAGCAATGGCAACAACGTTGCGCAAACTATTAACTGGCGAACTACTTACTCTAGCTTCCCGGCA
ACAATTAATAGACTGGATGGAGGCGGATAAAGTTGCAGGACCACTTCTGCGCTCGGCCCTTCCGGCTGGC
TGGTTTATTGCTGATAAATCTGGAGCCGGTGAGCGTGGGTCTCGCGGTATCATTGCAGCACTGGGGCCAG
ATGGTAAGCCCTCCCGTATCGTAGTTATCTACACGACGGGGAGTCAGGCAACTATGGATGAACGAAATAG
ACAGATCGCTGAGATAGGTGCCTCACTGATTAAGCATTGGTAACTGTCAGACCAAGTTTACTCATATATA
CTTTAGATTGATTTAAAACTTCATTTTTAATTTAAAAGGATCTAGGTGAAGATCCTTTTTGATAATCTCA
TGACCAAAATCCCTTAACGTGAGTTTTCGTTCCACTGAGCGTCAGACCCCGTAGAAAAGATCAAAGGATC
TTCTTGAGATCCTTTTTTTCTGCGCGTAATCTGCTGCTTGCAAACAAAAAAACCACCGCTACCAGCGGTG
GTTTGTTTGCCGGATCAAGAGCTACCAACTCTTTTTCCGAAGGTAACTGGCTTCAGCAGAGCGCAGATAC
CAAATACTGTTCTTCTAGTGTAGCCGTAGTTAGGCCACCACTTCAAGAACTCTGTAGCACCGCCTACATA
CCTCGCTCTGCTAATCCTGTTACCAGTGGCTGCTGCCAGTGGCGATAAGTCGTGTCTTACCGGGTTGGAC
TCAAGACGATAGTTACCGGATAAGGCGCAGCGGTCGGGCTGAACGGGGGGTTCGTGCACACAGCCCAGCT
TGGAGCGAACGACCTACACCGAACTGAGATACCTACAGCGTGAGCTATGAGAAAGCGCCACGCTTCCCGA
AGGGAGAAAGGCGGACAGGTATCCGGTAAGCGGCAGGGTCGGAACAGGAGAGCGCACGAGGGAGCTTCCA
GGGGGAAACGCCTGGTATCTTTATAGTCCTGTCGGGTTTCGCCACCTCTGACTTGAGCGTCGATTTTTGT
GATGCTCGTCAGGGGGGCGGAGCCTATGGAAAAACGCCAGCAACGCGGCCTTTTTACGGTTCCTGGCCTT
TTGCTGGCCTTTTGCTCACATGT
